Addgene plasmid #209255: pMx/ATP8B4(E170Q)-HA
Purpose: Mammalian expression of ATP8B4 mutant E170Q
Depositing lab: Hye-Won Shin. Depositing organization: Kyoto University, Graduate School of Pharmaceutical Sciences. Publication: Phospholipid flippase activities and substrate specificities of human type IV P-type ATPases localized to the plasma membrane. Takatsu H, Tanaka G, Segawa K, Suzuki J, Nagata S, Nakayama K, Shin HW. J Biol Chem. 2014 Nov 28;289(48):33543-56. doi: 10.1074/jbc.M114.593012. Epub 2014 Oct 14. PubMed 25315773.
Backbone
  Vector backbone: pMx
  Vector type: Retroviral
Growth in bacteria
  Bacterial resistance: Ampicillin, 100 μg/mL
  Growth temperature: 30°C
  Growth strain: NEB Stable
  Copy number: Unknown
Gene/Insert
  Gene/Insert name: ATP8B4
  Species: H. sapiens (human)
  Mutation: E170Q
  Entrez Gene: ATP8B4 (a.k.a. ATPIM, FLJ25418)
  Tag / fusion protein: HA (C terminal on insert)
  Cloning method: Gateway Cloning
Terms and licenses: Academic/Nonprofit Terms; Industry Terms: Not Available to Industry
How to cite: pMx/ATP8B4(E170Q)-HA was a gift from Hye-Won Shin (Addgene plasmid # 209255 ; http://n2t.net/addgene:209255 ; RRID:Addgene_209255)
