[The description below was written by a language model from this plasmid's Addgene catalogue record and pLannotate feature annotations shown in this document.]
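Description:
pMx/ATP8B4(E170Q)-HA is a Moloney murine leukemia virus-based retroviral vector, about 10 kb, for expressing a mutant form of the human P4-ATPase ATP8B4 in mammalian cells. It is maintained in E. coli through a high-copy ColE1/pUC-type origin and an ampicillin resistance gene (β-lactamase) driven by its own promoter. Like many LTR-containing plasmids, it is kept in a recombination-reducing strain.

The viral portion is bounded by MMLV long terminal repeats. Downstream of the 5' LTR lie the MMLV packaging signal (with an annotated MESV Ψ fragment), a truncated gag segment lacking its start codon, and a pol region carrying the splice acceptor. Together these allow the genomic RNA to be packaged in a packaging cell line and the insert to be expressed from LTR-driven transcripts; no separate internal promoter for the insert is annotated. The ATP8B4 coding sequence was introduced by Gateway cloning and sits between attB1 and attB2 sites. The catalogue lists a C-terminal HA tag for detection, although the feature table does not annotate the tag separately. The insert carries the E170Q substitution; the record does not state its functional consequence. ATP8B4 itself is annotated as a flippase component that couples ATP hydrolysis to moving aminophospholipids from the outer to the inner membrane leaflet.

Downstream of the insert, an SV40 enhancer/early promoter drives a neomycin phosphotransferase gene, preceded by a Tn5-derived fragment, which permits selection of transduced cells with G418. The construct suits stable retroviral expression of the mutant, probably for comparison with wild-type protein in studies of flippase activity and substrate specificity.
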