Features (pLannotate 1.2.2; 17 found; start..end, strand, type, name):
     15..608     +  LTR            LTR: long terminal repeat from Moloney murine leukemia virus
    671..870     +  misc_feature   MMLV Ψ: packaging signal of Moloney murine leukemia virus (MMLV)
    922..1010    +  misc_feature   MESV Ψ (fragment): packaging signal of murine embryonic stem cell virus
   1087..1503    +  CDS            gag (truncated): truncated Moloney murine leukemia virus (MMLV) gag gene lacking the start codon
   1513..1887    +  misc_feature   pol region: Moloney murine leukemia virus (MMLV) pol region containing the splice acceptor site
   1931..1955    +  protein_bind   attB1: mutant version of attB; recombination site for the Gateway® BP reaction BP Clonase™
   1991..5566    +  CDS            ATP8B4: AT8B4_HUMAN - Also known as KIAA1939. Experimental evidence at protein level: Swiss-Prot protein existence level 1. Component of a P4-ATPase flippase complex which catalyzes the hydrolysis of ATP coupled to the transport of aminophospholipids from the outer to the inner leaflet of various membranes and ensures the maintenance of asymmetric distribution of phospholipids. Phospholipid translocation seems also to be implicated in vesicle formation and in uptake of lipid signaling molecules (Probable). From Homo sapiens (Human).
   5580..5604    -  protein_bind   attB2: mutant version of attB; recombination site for the Gateway® BP reaction BP Clonase™
   5836..6165    +  promoter       SV40 promoter: SV40 enhancer and early promoter
   6167..6490    +  CDS            tnpA (fragment): TN5P_ECOLX - Also known as tnp. Experimental evidence at protein level: Swiss-Prot protein existence level 1. Mediates transposition of transposon Tn5 by a 'cut and paste' mechanism. First, the monomeric transposase binds the 19 bp inverted DNA repeats flanking the transposon. Then, dimerization of the DNA- bound transposase creates a synaptic DNA complex. After nicking of the first DNA strand, excision of the transposon proceeds through a series of intermediates. The transposase then mediates the insertion of the transposon at a new site by strand transfer. The activity of the wild- type tran
   6522..7313    +  CDS            neo: KKA2_KLEPN - Also known as kan, nptII. Experimental evidence at protein level: Swiss-Prot protein existence level 1. Resistance to kanamycin, neomycin, paromomycin, ribostamycin, butirosin and gentamicin B. From Klebsiella pneumoniae.
   7387..7508    +  LTR            3' LTR (ΔU3) (fragment): self-inactivating 3' long terminal repeat (LTR) from Moloney murine leukemia virus
   7509..7978    +  LTR            LTR: long terminal repeat from Moloney murine leukemia virus
   8044..8096    -  CDS            lacI (fragment): lac repressor; lacI; The lac repressor binds to the lac operator to inhibit transcription in E. coli. This inhibition can be relieved by adding lactose or isopropyl-β-D-thiogalactopyranoside (IPTG).
   8279..8867    -  rep_origin     ori: high-copy-number ColE1/pMB1/pBR322/pUC origin of replication
   9031..9891    -  CDS            AmpR: β-lactamase; bla; confers resistance to ampicillin, carbenicillin, and related antibiotics
   9892..9996    -  promoter       AmpR promoter: bla
>Addgene plasmid #209255 | pMx/ATP8B4(E170Q)-HA | addgene full sequence | sequence record 413513 | Addgene NGS Result
AGTGCCACCTGCATAATGAAAGACCCCACCTGTAGGTTTGGCAAGCTAGCTTAAGTAACGCCATTTTGCA
AGGCATGGAAAAATACATAACTGAGAATAGAAAAGTTCAGATCAAGGTCAGGAACAGATGGAACAGCTGA
ATATGGGCCAAACAGGATATCTGTGGTAAGCAGTTCCTGCCCCGGCTCAGGGCCAAGAACAGATGGAACA
GCTGAATATGGGCCAAACAGGATATCTGTGGTAAGCAGTTCCTGCCCCGGCTCAGGGCCAAGAACAGATG
GTCCCCAGATGCGGTCCAGCCCTCAGCAGTTTCTAGAGAACCATCAGATGTTTCCAGGGTGCCCCAAGGA
CCTGAAATGACCCTGTGCCTTATTTGAACTAACCAATCAGTTCGCTTCTCGCTTCTGTTCGCGCGCTTCT
GCTCCCCGAGCTCAATAAAAGAGCCCACAACCCCTCACTCGGCGCGCCAGTCCTCCGATTGACTGAGTCG
CCCGGGTACCCGTGTATCCAATAAACCCTCTTGCAGTTGCATCCGACTTGTGGTCTCGCTGTTCCTTGGG
AGGGTCTCCTCTGAGTGATTGACTACCCGTCAGCGGGGGTCTTTCATTTGGGGGCTCGTCCGGGATCGGG
AGACCCCTGCCCAGGGACCACCGACCCACCACCGGGAGGTAAGCTGGCCAGCAACTTATCTGTGTCTGTC
CGATTGTCTAGTGTCTATGACTGATTTTATGCGCCTGCGTCGGTACTAGTTAGCTAACTAGCTCTGTATC
TGGCGGACCCGTGGTGGAACTGACGAGTTCGGAACACCCGGCCGCAACCCTGGGAGACGTCCCAGGGACT
TCGGGGGCCGTTTTTGTGGCCCGACCTGAGTCCAAAAATCCCGATCGTTTTGGACTCTTTGGTGCACCCC
CCTAATAGGAGGGATATGTGGTTCTGGTAGGAGACGAGAACCTAAAACAGTTCCCGCCTCCGTCTGAATT
TTTGCTTTCGGTTTGGGACCGAAGCCGCGCCGCGCGTCTTGTCTGCTGCAGCATCGTTCTGTGTTGTCTC
TGTCTGACTGTGTTTCTGTATTTGTCTGAAAATTAGGGCCAGACTGTTACCACTCCCTTAAGTTTGACCT
TAGGTCACTGGAAAGATGTCGAGCGGATCGCTCACAACCAGTCGGTAGATGTCAAGAAGAGACGTTGGGT
TACCTTCTGCTCTGCAGAATGGCCAACCTTTAACGTCGGATGGCCGCGAGACGGCACCTTTAACCGAGAC
CTCATCACCCAGGTTAAGATCAAGGTCTTTTCACCTGGCCCGCATGGACACCCAGACCAGGTCCCCTACA
TCGTGACCTGGGAAGCCTTGGCTTTTGACCCCCCTCCCTGGGTCAAGCCCTTTGTACACCCTAAGCCTCC
GCCTCCTCTTCCTCCATCCGCCCCGTCTCTCCCCCTTGAACCTCCTCGTTCGACCCCGCCTCGATCCTCC
CTTTATCCAGCCCTCACTCCTTCTCTAGGCGCCCCCATATGGCCATATGAGATCTTATATGGGGCACCCC
CGCCCCTTGTAAACTTCCCTGACCCTGACATGACAAGAGTTACTAACAGCCCCTCTCTCCAAGCTCACTT
ACAGGCTCTCTACTTAGTCCAGCACGAAGTCTGGAGACCTCTGGCGGCAGCCTACCAAGAACAACTGGAC
CGACCGGTGGTACCTCACCCTTACCGAGTCGGCGACACAGTGTGGGTCCGCCGACACCAGACTAAGAACC
TAGAACCTCGCTGGAAAGGACCTTACACAGTCCTGCTGACCACCCCCACCGCCCTCAAAGTAGACGGCAT
CGCAGCTTGGATACACGCCGCCCACGTGAAGGCTGCCGACCCCGGGGGTGGACCATCCTCTAGACTGCCG
GATCTAGCTAGTTAATTAAGGATCTCTAGTTAAGCTATCAACAAGTTTGTACAAAAAAGCAGGCTCTTTA
AAGGAACCAATTCAGTCGACTGGATCCACCATGTTCTGCAGTGAAAAGAAATTGCGTGAAGTGGAACGGA
TAGTGAAAGCCAATGACCGTGAATATAATGAAAAGTTCCAGTATGCGGATAATCGTATCCACACATCGAA
ATATAATATTCTCACCTTCTTGCCAATTAATTTATTTGAACAGTTCCAAAGAGTGGCAAATGCCTATTTT
CTTTGCCTTCTGATTTTACAGCTAATTCCAGAAATTTCCTCCTTGACCTGGTTTACCACCATTGTGCCTT
TGGTCCTGGTGATAACTATGACAGCTGTCAAAGATGCCACAGATGACTATTTTCGCCACAAGAGTGATAA
TCAAGTGAATAATCGGCAGTCTGAAGTGCTCATCAACAGCAAACTGCAGAATGAAAAATGGATGAATGTC
AAAGTGGGAGACATCATTAAATTAGAAAATAACCAATTTGTTGCTGCTGATTTACTTCTCCTATCAAGTA
GTGAGCCACATGGTCTCTGTTATGTTGAAACTGCTGAGCTTGATGGGCAAACGAACCTAAAAGTCCGCCA
TGCACTATCAGTTACTTCAGAACTTGGAGCAGATATCAGCAGACTTGCAGGGTTTGATGGGATTGTTGTC
TGTGAGGTGCCTAACAACAAGTTAGATAAATTCATGGGAATCCTTTCTTGGAAAGACAGCAAGCATTCCC
TCAACAATGAGAAGATAATCCTGAGAGGCTGCATCCTGAGAAATACCAGCTGGTGTTTTGGAATGGTTAT
TTTTGCAGGTCCTGACACTAAACTAATGCAGAATAGTGGTAAGACAAAGTTTAAAAGGACAAGCATTGAT
AGATTGATGAATACTCTAGTACTATGGATTTTTGGGTTTCTGATATGCTTGGGAATTATTCTTGCAATAG
GAAATTCAATCTGGGAGAGTCAAACTGGGGACCAATTCAGAACTTTCCTCTTTTGGAATGAAGGAGAGAA
GAGCTCTGTGTTCTCCGGATTCTTAACATTCTGGTCATATATTATTATTCTCAATACAGTTGTACCCATT
TCCTTATATGTGAGTGTGGAAGTAATTCGTCTAGGACACAGTTATTTTATAAACTGGGACCGGAAGATGT
ATTATTCTCGAAAAGCAATACCTGCAGTGGCTCGAACGACCACGCTCAATGAGGAACTGGGGCAGATTGA
GTACATTTTCTCCGACAAAACGGGTACCCTCACTCAAAACATCATGACCTTTAAAAGATGTTCCATTAAT
GGGAGAATCTATGGTGAAGTACATGATGACCTGGATCAGAAGACAGAAATAACTCAGGAAAAAGAGCCTG
TGGATTTCTCAGTCAAATCTCAAGCGGATAGAGAATTTCAGTTCTTTGACCACCATCTGATGGAATCCAT
TAAAATGGGTGATCCCAAAGTTCATGAATTCCTTAGGTTACTTGCTCTCTGCCACACTGTAATGTCAGAA
GAGAATAGCGCAGGAGAGCTGATTTACCAAGTTCAGTCACCTGATGAAGGGGCTCTAGTGACTGCCGCTA
GAAATTTTGGGTTCATTTTTAAATCCCGGACCCCAGAGACCATAACAATAGAAGAATTGGGAACACTAGT
TACTTATCAATTACTTGCCTTTTTGGATTTCAACAACACCAGAAAAAGGATGTCTGTCATAGTTCGAAAC
CCAGAAGGACAGATAAAGCTTTATTCCAAAGGAGCAGATACTATTCTGTTTGAAAAACTTCATCCTTCCA
ATGAAGTCCTTTTGTCTTTGACGTCAGACCACCTCAGTGAATTTGCAGGGGAAGGCCTTCGGACCTTGGC
CATCGCATACAGAGACCTGGATGACAAGTACTTTAAAGAGTGGCATAAGATGCTTGAAGATGCGAATGCT
GCCACAGAAGAGAGGGATGAACGAATAGCTGAGCTATATGAAGAAATTGAAAGAGATTTGATGCTACTAG
GTGCCACTGCTGTAGAAGATAAGTTACAGGAGGGTGTTATTGAAACAGTTACAAGTTTATCACTAGCCAA
TATTAAGATCTGGGTCCTAACAGGAGACAAACAAGAAACTGCCATCAACATCGGTTATGCCTGCAACATG
CTGACTGACGACATGAATGATGTGTTTGTGATAGCAGGGAATAATGCTGTGGAAGTGAGAGAAGAACTCA
GGAAAGCAAAACAAAATTTGTTTGGACAAAACAGAAATTTTTCCAATGGCCATGTAGTTTGTGAAAAAAA
GCAGCAGCTGGAGTTGGATTCTATTGTAGAAGAAACCATAACAGGAGATTATGCCTTAATCATAAATGGC
CACAGTTTGGCTCATGCCCTAGAAAGTGATGTCAAGAATGATCTCCTAGAACTTGCTTGCATGTGTAAGA
CTGTAATTTGCTGCAGGGTCACTCCACTCCAGAAAGCCCAAGTGGTAGAGCTGGTGAAGAAGTACAGAAA
TGCTGTTACTTTGGCCATTGGTGATGGAGCCAATGATGTCAGCATGATTAAAAGTGCTCACATTGGTGTT
GGCATCAGCGGCCAGGAAGGATTGCAAGCAGTCTTAGCCAGCGACTATTCATTTGCACAGTTTAGATATC
TCCAAAGGCTTCTCCTTGTTCATGGAAGGTGGTCTTATTTCCGAATGTGCAAATTCTTATGCTATTTCTT
CTATAAGAATTTTGCATTTACACTTGTGCATTTCTGGTTTGGTTTCTTCTGTGGTTTCTCAGCCCAGACT
GTTTATGACCAGTGGTTCATCACCCTTTTTAACATTGTTTACACATCACTGCCTGTTTTAGCCATGGGGA
TTTTTGACCAGGATGTGAGTGACCAGAACAGCGTGGACTGTCCCCAGCTCTACAAACCAGGACAGCTGAA
TCTGCTTTTTAACAAGCGTAAATTTTTCATTTGCGTGTTGCATGGAATCTACACCTCATTAGTCCTTTTC
TTCATCCCCTATGGGGCCTTTTACAACGTGGCTGGAGAAGATGGGCAACATATTGCTGACTACCAGTCCT
TTGCAGTTACCATGGCCACATCTTTGGTCATTGTGGTCAGTGTGCAGATAGCCTTGGATACCAGTTACTG
GACTTTCATTAATCACGTCTTCATCTGGGGGAGCATTGCCATTTATTTCTCCATTTTATTTACAATGCAC
AGTAATGGCATCTTTGGCATCTTCCCAAACCAGTTTCCATTTGTTGGTAATGCACGACATTCCCTGACCC
AGAAGTGCATCTGGCTTGTAATTCTCTTAACAACAGTGGCTTCAGTTATGCCAGTGGTGGCATTCAGATT
TTTGAAGGTGGATTTATACCCAACCCTGAGTGATCAGATCCGCCGGTGGCAGAAGGCTCAAAAGAAGGCA
AGGCCTCCAAGTAGCCGAAGGCCTCGGACCCGCAGGTCAAGCTCAAGAAGGTCTGGATATGCTTTTGCTC
ACCAAGAAGGCTATGGAGAGCTTATCACATCTGGAAAAAATATGCGAGCTAAAAATCCACCCCCAACATC
AGGGCTGGAAAAGACACATTATAATAGCACTAGCTGGATTGAAAATTTATGTAAGAAAACCACAGACACC
GTGAGCAGCTTTAGCCAGGATAAAACAGTGAAACTCTCGAGATATCTAGACCCAGCTTTCTTGTACAAAG
TGGTTGATCTAGAGGGCCCGCGGTTCGAACTCGAGTATCCATACGATGTACCAGACTACGCAGAGATCCA
CTAGTTCAATTCCAGCTGAGCGCCGGTCGCTACCATTACCAGTTGGTCTGGTGTCAAAAATAATAATAAC
CGGGCAGGCCATGTCTGCCCGTATTTCGCGTAAGGAAATCCATTATGTACTATTTAAACTCGAGCGGCCG
CCAGCACAGTGGTCGACTGTGGAATGTGTGTCAGTTAGGGTGTGGAAAGTCCCCAGGCTCCCCAGCAGGC
AGAAGTATGCAAAGCATGCATCTCAATTAGTCAGCAACCAGGTGTGGAAAGTCCCCAGGCTCCCCAGCAG
GCAGAAGTATGCAAAGCATGCATCTCAATTAGTCAGCAACCATAGTCCCGCCCCTAACTCCGCCCATCCC
GCCCCTAACTCCGCCCAGTTCCGCCCATTCTCCGCCCCATGGCTGACTAATTTTTTTTATTTATGCAGAG
GCCGAGGCCGCCTCGGCCTCTGAGCTATTCCAGAAGTAGTGAGGAGGCTTTTTTGGAGGCCTAGGCTTTT
GCAAAAAGCTTCACGCTGCCGCAAGCACTCAGGGCGCAAGGGCTGCTAAAGGAAGCGGAACACGTAGAAA
GCCAGTCCGCAGAAACGGTGCTGACCCCGGATGAATGTCAGCTACTGGGCTATCTGGACAAGGGAAAACG
CAAGCGCAAAGAGAAAGCAGGTAGCTTGCAGTGGGCTTACATGGCGATAGCTAGACTGGGCGGTTTTATG
GACAGCAAGCGAACCGGAATTGCCAGCTGGGGCGCCCTCTGGTAAGGTTGGGAAGCCCTGCAAAGTAAAC
TGGATGGCTTTCTTGCCGCCAAGGATCTGATGGCGCAGGGGATCAAGATCTGATCAAGAGACAGGATGAG
GATCGTTTCGCATGATTGAACAAGATGGATTGCACGCAGGTTCTCCGGCCGCTTGGGTGGAGAGGCTATT
CGGCTATGACTGGGCACAACAGACAATCGGCTGCTCTGATGCCGCCGTGTTCCGGCTGTCAGCGCAGGGG
CGCCCGGTTCTTTTTGTCAAGACCGACCTGTCCGGTGCCCTGAATGAACTGCAGGACGAGGCAGCGCGGC
TATCGTGGCTGGCCACGACGGGCGTTCCTTGCGCAGCTGTGCTCGACGTTGTCACTGAAGCGGGAAGGGA
CTGGCTGCTATTGGGCGAAGTGCCGGGGCAGGATCTCCTGTCATCTCACCTTGCTCCTGCCGAGAAAGTA
TCCATCATGGCTGATGCAATGCGGCGGCTGCATACGCTTGATCCGGCTACCTGCCCATTCGACCACCAAG
CGAAACATCGCATCGAGCGAGCACGTACTCGGATGGAAGCCGGTCTTGTCGATCAGGATGATCTGGACGA
AGAGCATCAGGGGCTCGCGCCAGCCGAACTGTTCGCCAGGCTCAAGGCGCGCATGCCCGACGGCGAGGAT
CTCGTCGTGACCCATGGCGATGCCTGCTTGCCGAATATCATGGTGGAAAATGGCCGCTTTTCTGGATTCA
TCGACTGTGGCCGGCTGGGTGTGGCGGACCGCTATCAGGACATAGCGTTGGCTACCCGTGATATTGCTGA
AGAGCTTGGCGGCGAATGGGCTGACCGCTTCCTCGTGCTTTACGGTATCGCCGCTCCCGATTCGCAGCGC
ATCGCCTTCTATCGCCTTCTTGACGAGTTCTTCTGAGCGGGACTCTGGGGTTCGCATCGTCGACGATAAA
ATAAAAGATTTTATTTAGTCTCCAGAAAAAGGGGGGAATGAAAGACCCCACCTGTAGGTTTGGCAAGCTA
GCTTAAGTAACGCCATTTTGCAAGGCATGGAAAAATACATAACTGAGAATAGAGAAGTTCAGATCAAGGT
CAGGAACAGATGGAACAGCTGAATATGGGCCAAACAGGATATCTGTGGTAAGCAGTTCCTGCCCCGGCTC
AGGGCCAAGAACAGATGGAACAGCTGAATATGGGCCAAACAGGATATCTGTGGTAAGCAGTTCCTGCCCC
GGCTCAGGGCCAAGAACAGATGGTCCCCAGATGCGGTCCAGCCCTCAGCAGTTTCTAGAGAACCATCAGA
TGTTTCCAGGGTGCCCCAAGGACCTGAAATGACCCTGTGCCTTATTTGAACTAACCAATCAGTTCGCTTC
TCGCTTCTGTTCGCGCGCTTCTGCTCCCCGAGCTCAATAAAAGAGCCCACAACCCCTCACTCGGGGCGCC
AGTCCTCCGATTGACTGAGTCGCCCGGGTACCCGTGTATCCAATAAACCCTCTTGCAGTTGCATCCGACT
TGTGGTCTCGCTGTTCCTTGGGAGGGTCTCCTCTGAGTGATTGACTACCCGTCAGCGGGGGTCTTTCACA
TGCAGCATGTATCAAAATTAATTTGGTTTTTTTTCTTAAGTATTTACATTAAATGGCCATAGTTGCATTA
ATGAATCGGCCAACGCGCGGGGAGAGGCGGTTTGCGTATTGGGCGCTCTTCCGCTTCCTCGCTCACTGAC
TCGCTGCGCTCGGTCGTTCGGCTGCGGCGAGCGGTATCAGCTCACTCAAAGGCGGTAATACGGTTATCCA
CAGAATCAGGGGATAACGCAGGAAAGAACATGTGAGCAAAAGGCCAGCAAAAGGCCAGGAACCGTAAAAA
GGCCGCGTTGCTGGCGTTTTTCCATAGGCTCCGCCCCCCTGACGAGCATCACAAAAATCGACGCTCAAGT
CAGAGGTGGCGAAACCCGACAGGACTATAAAGATACCAGGCGTTTCCCCCTGGAAGCTCCCTCGTGCGCT
CTCCTGTTCCGACCCTGCCGCTTACCGGATACCTGTCCGCCTTTCTCCCTTCGGGAAGCGTGGCGCTTTC
TCATAGCTCACGCTGTAGGTATCTCAGTTCGGTGTAGGTCGTTCGCTCCAAGCTGGGCTGTGTGCACGAA
CCCCCCGTTCAGCCCGACCGCTGCGCCTTATCCGGTAACTATCGTCTTGAGTCCAACCCGGTAAGACACG
ACTTATCGCCACTGGCAGCAGCCACTGGTAACAGGATTAGCAGAGCGAGGTATGTAGGCGGTGCTACAGA
GTTCTTGAAGTGGTGGCCTAACTACGGCTACACTAGAAGAACAGTATTTGGTATCTGCGCTCTGCTGAAG
CCAGTTACCTTCGGAAAAAGAGTTGGTAGCTCTTGATCCGGCAAACAAACCACCGCTGGTAGCGGTGGTT
TTTTTGTTTGCAAGCAGCAGATTACGCGCAGAAAAAAAGGATCTCAAGAAGATCCTTTGATCTTTTCTAC
GGGGTCTGACGCTCAGTGGAACGAAAACTCACGTTAAGGGATTTTGGTCATGAGATTATCAAAAAGGATC
TTCACCTAGATCCTTTTGCGGCCGGCCGCAAATCAATCTAAAGTATATATGAGTAAACTTGGTCTGACAG
TTACCAATGCTTAATCAGTGAGGCACCTATCTCAGCGATCTGTCTATTTCGTTCATCCATAGTTGCCTGA
CTCCCCGTCGTGTAGATAACTACGATACGGGAGGGCTTACCATCTGGCCCCAGTGCTGCAATGATACCGC
GAGACCCACGCTCACCGGCTCCAGATTTATCAGCAATAAACCAGCCAGCCGGAAGGGCCGAGCGCAGAAG
TGGTCCTGCAACTTTATCCGCCTCCATCCAGTCTATTAATTGTTGCCGGGAAGCTAGAGTAAGTAGTTCG
CCAGTTAATAGTTTGCGCAACGTTGTTGCCATTGCTACAGGCATCGTGGTGTCACGCTCGTCGTTTGGTA
TGGCTTCATTCAGCTCCGGTTCCCAACGATCAAGGCGAGTTACATGATCCCCCATGTTGTGCAAAAAAGC
GGTTAGCTCCTTCGGTCCTCCGATCGTTGTCAGAAGTAAGTTGGCCGCAGTGTTATCACTCATGGTTATG
GCAGCACTGCATAATTCTCTTACTGTCATGCCATCCGTAAGATGCTTTTCTGTGACTGGTGAGTACTCAA
CCAAGTCATTCTGAGAATAGTGTATGCGGCGACCGAGTTGCTCTTGCCCGGCGTCAATACGGGATAATAC
CGCGCCACATAGCAGAACTTTAAAAGTGCTCATCATTGGAAAACGTTCTTCGGGGCGAAAACTCTCAAGG
ATCTTACCGCTGTTGAGATCCAGTTCGATGTAACCCACTCGTGCACCCAACTGATCTTCAGCATCTTTTA
CTTTCACCAGCGTTTCTGGGTGAGCAAAAACAGGAAGGCAAAATGCCGCAAAAAAGGGAATAAGGGCGAC
ACGGAAATGTTGAATACTCATACTCTTCCTTTTTCAATATTATTGAAGCATTTATCAGGGTTATTGTCTC
ATGAGCGGATACATATTTGAATGTATTTAGAAAAATAAACAAATAGGGGTTCCGCGCACATTTCCCCGAA
A
